Addgene plasmid #17582: hs casper RhoL-V12
Depositing lab: Denise Montell. Depositing organization: Johns Hopkins University and School of Medicine.
Backbone
  Vector backbone: pCaSpeR-hs
  Backbone manufacturer: DGRC
  Backbone size w/o insert (bp): 8900
  Vector type: Insect Expression
Growth in bacteria
  Bacterial resistance: Ampicillin, 100 μg/mL
  Growth temperature: 37°C
  Growth strain: DH5alpha
  Copy number: High Copy
Gene/Insert
  Gene/Insert name: RhoL
  Species: D. melanogaster (fly)
  Mutation: V12
  Entrez Gene: RhoL (a.k.a. Dmel_CG9366, 9366, CG9366, D-RhoL, DRhoL, DmRHO-L, Dmel\CG9366, Drac3, G, Mes1, Rac3, Rho-like, RhoL/Rac3, Rhol, anon-EST:CL1c2, rhoL, rhol, rol)
  Cloning method: Restriction Enzyme
  Sequencing primers: 5′ n/a
Terms and licenses: Academic/Nonprofit Terms; Industry Terms: Not Available to Industry
How to cite: hs casper RhoL-V12 was a gift from Denise Montell (Addgene plasmid # 17582 ; http://n2t.net/addgene:17582 ; RRID:Addgene_17582)
