[The description below was written by a language model from this plasmid's Addgene catalogue record.]
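Description:
hs casper RhoL-V12 is an insect expression plasmid built on pCaSpeR-hs, a Drosophila transformation vector of about 8.9 kb before the insert is added. It is maintained in E. coli as a high-copy plasmid under ampicillin selection. No feature table accompanies the record, so the vector's internal elements are not itemised. From general knowledge of the pCaSpeR-hs family, these are P-element vectors in which the cloned gene sits downstream of an hsp70 heat-shock promoter, alongside a mini-white eye-colour marker. P-element ends flank this region and allow transposase-mediated integration into the fly germline. These details are inferred from the backbone name rather than stated in the entry.

The insert is Drosophila melanogaster RhoL (CG9366, also known as Rac3 or Rho-like), a small GTPase of the Rho family, introduced by restriction enzyme cloning and carrying the V12 mutation. In Ras-superfamily GTPases, a valine substitution at this conserved glycine position typically impairs GTP hydrolysis and holds the protein in its active, GTP-bound state, so the construct most likely encodes a constitutively active RhoL. The record lists only "V12" and does not describe the functional consequence. It also mentions no epitope tags or reporter fusions.

With a heat-inducible backbone, the plasmid would allow temporally controlled expression of activated RhoL in transgenic flies or insect cells, which suits gain-of-function studies of Rho-family signalling. The record does not state the specific experimental purpose, the insert size or the cloning sites.
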