>Addgene plasmid #17582 | hs casper RhoL-V12 | addgene partial sequence | sequence record 23497 | 17582 with pCasper-hs
TGATAGAGAGACTCTGAATAGGGAATTGGGAATTCGTCGACCCACGCGTCCGCGACATCGCGTGCGATCG
GTTGTTGCTATTCGTTTATCCGGTTTTATACTCTCGCCGCCGCCAGTTCGAGTAATCCACATCCACACTG
CGATCAAGTCGCACGTCATCGCCAGCCAGACGTGTTGTTCGATTGATTATTGCAAATAGTACGCATACGG
ATAAAAGTACGGGCACACAAGTCCCGTATCTAAAATTCTTGCTTAACAAAGACGAACGGGGAAAAAAACC
GGGAATGACGGCGAACATAACGAAGAGTCCGCGCCCGCTGAAAATAACCATCGTGGGCGATGTCATGGTG
GGCAAAACCTGCATGCTGATAACCTACACACGGAACGAGTTCCCCGAGGAGTACATACCCACAGTGTTCG
ACAATCACGCCTGCAACATAGCCGTAGATGATCGGGACTACAATCTGACCCTCTGGGACACTGCCGGCCA
GGAGGATTACGAAAGGCTGCGCCCCCTGAGCTATCCCAGTACCAACTGCTTCCTGTTGTGCTATTCGATC
AGCAGTAGGACCTCATTCGAAAACGTGAAAAGCAAGTGGTGGCCGGAGATCCGTCACTTCTCCGCCCACG
TTCCCGTGGTTCTCGTGGGCACCAAACTGGACTTGCGCATTCCCAACTCGGAGAAGTTCGTGACCACACA
GGAGGGAAAAAAGATGCGCAAAGAGATACACGCATTCAACTTGGTCGAGTGCTCCGCCAAGAAGAAGCAG
AACCTGCAGCAGGTCTTCGAGGAGGCGGTTAGAGCCGTGGAGAGAAACCAAGACGACGTCAAGCATCGTG
CATGNGTGGTAT
